>Addgene plasmid #125819 | pFH91 | addgene full sequence | sequence record 251815 | Addgene NGS Result
GTGGCTCTTCAGTGGACGAAAGGGCCTCGTGATACGCCTATTTTTATAGGTTAATGTCATGATAATAATG
GTTTCTTAGACGTCAGGTGGCACTTTTCGGGGAAATGTGCGCGGAACCCCTATTTGTTTATTTTTCTAAA
TACATTCAAATATGTATCCGCTCATGAGACAATAACCCTGATAAATGCTTCAATAATATTGAAAAAGGAA
GAGTATGCGCTCACGCAACTGGTCCAGAACCTTGACCGAACGCAGCGGTGGTAACGGCGCAGTGGCGGTT
TTCATGGCTTGTTATGACTGTTTTTTTTTGGGGTACAGTCTATGCCTCGGGCATCCAAGCAGCAAGCGCG
TTACGCCGTGGGTCGATGTTTGATGTTATGGAGCAGCAACGATGTTACGCAGCAGGGCAGTCGCCCTAAA
ACAAAGTTAAACATCATGAGGGAAGCGGTGATCGCCGAAGTATCGACTCAACTATCAGAGGTAGTTGGCG
TCATCGAGCGCCATCTCGAACCGACGTTGCTGGCCGTACATTTGTACGGCTCCGCAGTGGATGGCGGCCT
GAAGCCACACAGCGATATTGATTTGCTGGTTACGGTGACCGTAAGGCTTGATGAAACAACGCGGCGAGCT
TTGATCAACGACCTTTTGGAAACTTCGGCTTCCCCTGGAGAGAGCGAGATTCTCCGCGCTGTAGAAGTCA
CCATTGTTGTGCACGACGACATCATTCCGTGGCGTTATCCAGCTAAGCGCGAACTGCAATTTGGAGAATG
GCAGCGCAATGACATTCTTGCAGGTATCTTCGAGCCAGCCACGATCGACATTGATCTGGCTATCTTGCTG
ACAAAAGCAAGAGAACATAGCGTTGCCTTGGTAGGTCCAGCGGCGGAGGAACTCTTTGATCCGGTTCCTG
AACAGGATCTATTTGAGGCGCTAAATGAAACCTTAACGCTATGGAACTCGCCGCCCGACTGGGCTGGCGA
TGAGCGAAATGTAGTGCTTACGTTGTCCCGCATTTGGTACAGCGCAGTAACCGGCAAAATCGCGCCGAAG
GATGTCGCTGCCGACTGGGCAATGGAGCGCCTGCCGGCCCAGTATCAGCCCGTCATACTTGAAGCTAGAC
AGGCTTATCTTGGACAAGAAGAAGATCGCTTGGCCTCGCGCGCAGATCAGTTGGAAGAATTTGTCCATTA
CGTAAAAGGCGAGATCACCAAGGTAGTCGGCAAATAACTGTCAGACCAAGTTTACTCATATATACTTTAG
ATTGATTTAAAACTTCATTTTTAATTTAAAAGGATCTAGGTGAAGATCCTTTTTGATAATCTCATGACCA
AAATCCCTTAACGTGAGTTTTCGTTCCACTGAGCGTCAGACCCCGTAGAAAAGATCAAAGGATCTTCTTG
AGATCCTTTTTTTCTGCGCGTAATCTGCTGCTTGCAAACAAAAAAACCACCGCTACCAGCGGTGGTTTGT
TTGCCGGATCAAGAGCTACCAACTCTTTTTCCGAAGGTAACTGGCTTCAGCAGAGCGCAGATACCAAATA
CTGTTCTTCTAGTGTAGCCGTAGTTAGGCCACCACTTCAAGAACTCTGTAGCACCGCCTACATACCTCGC
TCTGCTAATCCTGTTACCAGTGGCTGCTGCCAGTGGCGATAAGTCGTGTCTTACCGGGTTGGACTCAAGA
CGATAGTTACCGGATAAGGCGCAGCGGTCGGGCTGAACGGGGGGTTCGTGCACACAGCCCAGCTTGGAGC
GAACGACCTACACCGAACTGAGATACCTACAGCGTGAGCTATGAGAAAGCGCCACGCTTCCCGAAGGGAG
AAAGGCGGACAGGTATCCGGTAAGCGGCAGGGTCGGAACAGGAGAGCGCACGAGGGAGCTTCCAGGGGGA
AACGCCTGGTATCTTTATAGTCCTGTCGGGTTTCGCCACCTCTGACTTGAGCGTCGATTTTTGTGATGCT
CGTCAGGGGGGCGGAGCCTATGGAAAAACGCCAGCAACGCGGCCTTTTTACGGTTCCTGGCCTTTTGCTG
GCCTTTTGCTCACATGTTCTTTCCTGCGTTATCCCCTGATTCTGTGGATAACCGTATTACCGCCTTTGAG
TGAGCTGATACCGCTCGCCGCAGCCGAACGACCGAGCGCAGCGAGTCAGTGAGCGAGGAAGCGGAAGAGC
GCCCAATACGCAAACCGCCTCTCCCCGCGCGTTGGCCGATTCATTAATCACTCTGTGGTCTCAAATGGAG
AAGAAATACTCTATTGGGCTGGCCATTGGCACCAATTCCGTTGGATGGGCCGTGATCACTGATGATTATA
AGGTCCCCTCCAAGAAGTTCAAGGTTCTGGGTAATACCAACAGGAAGAGCATAAAAAAGAATCTTATGGG
CGCTCTGCTCTTTGATAGCGGAGAAACGGCGGAAGCTACACGGCTCAAGCGGACAGCGAGGCGCCGCTAT
ACCAGGCGGAAGAACCGGATTAGATACCTTCAGGAAATCTTCGCGAACGAGATGGCCAAGCTCGATGACT
CATTCTTCCAGCGCCTTGAGGAATCGTTCCTCGTTGAGGAGGACAAAAAGAACGAGCGTCACCCCATCTT
TGGTAATCTCGCGGACGAGGTTGCATACCACAGGAATTATCCGACCATCTACCACCTGAGGAAGAAGTTG
GCGGACAGCCCGGAGAAGGCAGACCTGCGGCTCATCTACCTCGCGCTGGCGCACATCATCAAATTCCGGG
GGCATTTTTTGATCGAAGGGAAACTCAATGCTGAGAACTCGGACGTGGCAAAGCTCTTCTATCAGCTTAT
CCAAACCTATAATCAGCTGTTCGAGGAATCTCCGTTGGATGAGATAGAGGTTGACGCTAAGGGTATCCTC
TCCGCTCGTCTTTCGAAGTCCAAACGCCTGGAGAAACTGATCGCCGTTTTCCCGAACGAGAAGAAGAACG
GGCTCTTCGGAAACATAATCGCGCTTGCCCTGGGACTGACGCCCAACTTCAAGTCCAACTTCGACTTGAC
GGAGGATGCCAAACTTCAGCTTTCAAAGGACACATATGACGATGATTTGGACGAGTTGCTCGGCCAAATT
GGCGACCAATACGCTGACCTGTTCTCTGCCGCAAAAAACCTGTCCGATGCTATTCTGCTGAGCGATATTC
TCCGGAGCAACTCCGAGGTGACTAAGGCACCGTTGTCCGCCAGCATGGTGAAACGCTACGACGAGCACCA
CCAGGACCTGGCTCTCCTCAAGACCTTGGTTAGGCAACAGTTTCCCGAGAAGTACGCCGAAATCTTTAAG
GATGACACCAAGAACGGCTATGCCGGTTACGTTGGCATCGGAATCAAGCATAGGAAGAGGACCACTAAAC
TCGCCACACAGGAGGAATTCTATAAATTTATCAAGCCTATTCTGGAGAAGATGGACGGAGCTGAGGAGCT
GCTCGCCAAGCTGAACAGGGACGATCTCCTGAGGAAGCAGCGGACCTTTGATAATGGCTCGATTCCTCAT
CAAATCCATCTGAAGGAGCTTCATGCCATACTGCGCAGGCAAGAAGAGTTTTACCCATTTCTGAAGGAGA
ATCGGGAGAAGATCGAAAAAATCCTGACATTCCGCATACCCTACTACGTGGGCCCGCTTGCCCGGGGAAA
CTCTCGTTTTGCTTGGCTCACGAGGAAGAGCGAGGAGGCGATAACGCCATGGAACTTCGAGGAGGTCGTG
GATAAAGGCGCCAGCGCGCAATCGTTTATTGAGCGTATGACAAACTTCGACGAGCAGCTCCCAAACAAGA
AGGTGTTGCCAAAGCACAGCCTCCTGTACGAGTACTTCACGGTTTACAATGAGCTCACCAAAGTCAAGTA
CGTTACTGAGCGTATGCGTAAGCCGGAGTTCCTCTCTGGGGAGCAGAAGAAGGCAATCGTTGACCTGCTC
TTCAAAACGAACCGTAAGGTGACCGTCAAGCAGCTGAAGGAAGATTACTTCAAAAAGATCGAATGTTTTG
ACTCCGTGGAGATTATAGGAGTTGAGGATAGGTTTAATGCCTCACTCGGCACCTACCATGACTTGCTCAA
GATCATCAAAGACAAGGATTTCCTGGACAATGAAGAGAACGAGGATATCCTTGAGGACATCGTGCTCACA
CTCACCCTCTTCGAGGACCGGGAGATGATCGAGGAGCGCCTCAAGACATACGCCCACCTCTTTGACGACA
AGGTGATGAAACAACTCAAGCGCAGGCACTACACGGGTTGGGGACGCCTCTCCCGCAAGATGATTAATGG
TATCAGGGACAAACAGTCCGGTAAGACGATTCTCGATTTCTTGAAGTCCGATGGTTTCTCTAATCGCAAC
TTCATGCAGCTGATCCACGACGACTCACTCACCTTCAAGGAGGAGATTGAAAAGGCTCAAGTGTCCGGGC
AGGGAGATAGCCTCCACGAGCAAATCGCAGATCTCGCCGGATCGCCTGCAATTAAGAAGGGCATTCTTCA
AACTGTCAAAATCGTCGACGAGCTGGTCAAGGTTATGGGCCACAAGCCAGAAAACATCGTTATCGAGATG
GCTAGGGAGAACCAGACCACTACCAAGGGACTCCAACAGTCCCGGGAGCGGAAGAAGAGGATTGAGGAGG
GGATCAAGGAACTCGAGTCTCAAATTCTCAAGGAGAATCCGGTGGAGAACACTCAACTCCAGAACGAGAA
GCTCTACCTGTACTACCTGCAGAACGGCAGGGATATGTATGTCGATCAGGAGCTGGACATCAACAGGCTC
TCCGACTACGACGTCGACCATATCGTCCCGCAATCTTTCATTAAGGACGACTCAATCGATAACAAGGTCC
TCACGCGCTCCGTCGAGAACAGAGGTAAGTCAGACAACGTGCCGTCGGAGGAGGTGGTGAAGAAGATGAA
AAACTACTGGCGTCAACTCCTCAACGCTAAATTGATTACGCAGAGAAAATTCGATAACTTGACCAAAGCG
GAACGCGGCGGTCTGTCGGAGGCCGACAAAGCCGGCTTCATTAAGCGGCAACTCGTGGAGACACGCCAGA
TCACAAAGCACGTCGCCAGGATTCTTGACTCGCGGATGAATACTAAACGCGACAAGAACGATAAGCCAAT
CAGAGAAGTCAAGGTGATTACACTGAAGAGCAAACTGGTCAGCGACTTCCGCAAGGATTTCCAGCTTTAT
AAGGTGAGGGACATAAACAATTATCACCACGCCCACGACGCGTACCTCAACGCGGTGGTTGGCACCGCAC
TCATTAAGAAATACCCGAAGCTCGAGTCAGAGTTCGTCTACGGCGACTATAAAGTGTACGACGTTCGGAA
AATGATAGCAAAGTCCGAGCAAGAGATCGGCAAGGCCACGGCCAAGAGATTCTTCTACTCCAATATTATG
AATTTCTTTAAGACGGAGGTTAAGTTGGCCAACGGAGAGATCCGGAAGCGGCCTCTCATTGAAACTAATG
GCGAGACAGGCGAGGTGGTCTGGAACAAGGAAAAGGACTTTGCTACCGTCCGCAAGGTCCTCGCGATGCC
GCAAGTGAACATTGTCAAAAAGACGGAAGTTCAGACAGGCGGGTTCTCGAAGGAGTCAATCTTGTCGAAG
CGTGAGTCCGCCAAGCTCATCCCACGCAAGAAGGGGTGGGATACGCGGAAGTATGGAGGTTTCGGGTCCC
CCACTGTTGCATACTCAATTCTCGTGGTCGCCAAGGTGGAGAAGGGAAAAGCCAAGAAGCTCAAAAGCGT
GAAGGTCCTCGTGGGTATAACGATAATGGAAAAGGGTAGCTACGAGAAGGACCCAATCGGTTTCCTCGAA
GCCAAGGGGTACAAAGATATCAAAAAGGAGCTTATATTCAAACTGCCGAAGTACTCATTGTTTGAGCTGG
AGAACGGCAGGCGGCGGATGTTGGCCTCGGCGACAGAACTGCAAAAGGCGAACGAGCTCGTCTTGCCTCA
GCATCTCGTTAGGCTTCTCTACTACACCCAAAATATCTCTGCGACTACAGGGTCTAACAACCTCGGTTAC
ATCGAGCAGCATAGGGAGGAATTCAAGGAGATCTTTGAGAAGATCATCGACTTCTCCGAGAAGTACATCC
TTAAGAACAAAGTGAACTCCAACTTGAAGTCGAGCTTCGACGAGCAGTTCGCTGTTTCCGATTCTATTCT
CCTGTCGAACTCATTCGTGTCACTTCTGAAGTACACGTCGTTCGGCGCATCTGGCGGCTTTACCTTCCTC
GACCTCGACGTGAAGCAAGGCCGGCTCCGCTACCAAACCGTGACCGAGGTTCTCGACGCGACATTGATCT
ACCAGTCCATTACCGGCCTGTACGAAACGAGGACGGACCTCTCACAGCTCGGAGGGGACTCTAGAGCGGA
CCCAAAGAAGAAGCGCAAGGTGTAGGCTTTGAGACCACGAA
Features (pLannotate 1.2.2; 7 found; start..end, strand, type, name):
    110..214     +  promoter       AmpR promoter: bla
    205..285     -  CDS            int (fragment): INT2_ECOLX - Protein inferred from homology: Swiss-Prot protein existence level 3. Putative integrase believed to be involved in the insertion of antibiotic resistance genes into plasmids and transposons. From Escherichia coli.
    373..429     +  CDS            GmR (fragment): gentamycin acetyltransferase; aacC1; confers resistance to gentamycin
    436..1224    +  CDS            aadA: S3AD_ECOLX - Experimental evidence at protein level: Swiss-Prot protein existence level 1. Mediates bacterial resistance to the antibiotics streptomycin and spectinomycin. From Escherichia coli.
   1398..1986    +  rep_origin     ori: high-copy-number ColE1/pMB1/pBR322/pUC origin of replication
   2169..2218    +  CDS            lacI (fragment): lac repressor; lacI; The lac repressor binds to the lac operator to inhibit transcription in E. coli. This inhibition can be relieved by adding lactose or isopropyl-β-D-thiogalactopyranoside (IPTG).
   2235..6359    +  CDS            cas9: CAS9_STRP1 - Also known as csn1 From Streptococcus pyogenes serotype M1.
