[The description below was written by a language model from this plasmid's Addgene catalogue record and pLannotate feature annotations shown in this document.]
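Description:
pFH91 is a Level 0 module from a modular (Golden Gate/MoClo-style) cloning toolkit for plant genome editing, built in the pICH41308 backbone, which is the standard acceptor for coding-sequence parts in that system. It is a 6,411 nt high-copy plasmid maintained in E. coli through a ColE1/pUC-type origin and selected with spectinomycin. Resistance comes from an aadA gene (streptomycin/spectinomycin adenylyltransferase) sitting downstream of a bla-type AmpR promoter. The short integrase, gentamicin acetyltransferase and lacI fragments picked up by the automated annotation are most plausibly remnants of the resistance cassette's origin and of the backbone, not functional genes.

The payload is a single open reading frame of roughly 4.1 kb encoding nScCas9, a nickase version of ScCas9, recoded with wheat codon usage. The annotation software labels this region as Streptococcus pyogenes Cas9, which appears to reflect homology matching against its database; the catalogue entry identifies the insert as the synthetic ScCas9 nickase. A Cas9 nickase cuts only one DNA strand and is commonly used for paired nicking or as the core of base editors, although the record does not say which nickase mutation is present or whether nuclear localisation signals or tags are included.

No plant promoter or terminator is annotated, which fits the role of a Level 0 part: the plasmid is not an expression construct in itself. Instead it supplies the coding sequence for assembly with promoter and terminator modules into higher-level transcription units and, ultimately, multigene plant transformation vectors, with wheat and other cereals the likely targets given the codon optimisation.
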