Addgene plasmid #125819: pFH91
Purpose: Level0 nScCas9 (nickase), wheat codon optimized
Depositing lab: Vladimir Nekrasov. Depositing organization: Rothamsted Research. Publication: A modular cloning toolkit for genome editing in plants. Hahn F, Korolev A, Sanjurjo Loures L, Nekrasov V. BMC Plant Biol. 2020 Apr 23;20(1):179. doi: 10.1186/s12870-020-02388-2. PubMed 32326901.
Backbone
  Vector backbone: pICH41308
  Vector type: Plant Expression, CRISPR, Synthetic Biology
Growth in bacteria
  Bacterial resistance: Spectinomycin, 50 μg/mL
  Growth temperature: 37°C
  Growth strain: DH5alpha
  Copy number: High Copy
Gene/Insert
  Gene/Insert name: nScCas9 (nickase), wheat codon optimized
  Species: Synthetic
Terms and licenses: Academic/Nonprofit Terms; Industry Terms: Not Available to Industry
How to cite: pFH91 was a gift from Vladimir Nekrasov (Addgene plasmid # 125819 ; http://n2t.net/addgene:125819 ; RRID:Addgene_125819)
